>Addgene plasmid #91137 | pDIRECT_22J | addgene full sequence | sequence record 182263 | Addgene NGS Result
GTAGGCGGTGCTACAGAGTTCTTGAAGTGGTGGCCTAACTACGGCTACACTAGAAGGACAGTATTTGGTA
TCTGCGCTCTGCTGAAGCCAGTTACCTTCGGAAAAAGAGTTGGTAGCTCTTGATCCGGCAAACAAACCAC
CGCTGGTAGCGGTGGTTTTTTTGTTTGCAAGCAGCAGATTACGCGCAGAAAAAAAGGATCTCAAGAAGAT
CCTTTGATCTTTTCTACGGGGTCTGACGCTCAGTGGAACGAAAACTCACGTTAAGGGATTTTGGTCATGC
ATTCTAGGTACTAAAACAATTCATCCAGTAAAATATAATATTTTATTTTCTCCCAATCAGGCTTGATCCC
CAGTAAGTCAAAAAATAGCTCGACATACTGTTCTTCCCCGATATCCTCCCTGATCGACCGGACGCAGAAG
GCAATGTCATACCACTTGTCCGCCCTGCCGCTTCTCCCAAGATCAATAAAGCCACTTACTTTGCCATCTT
TCACAAAGATGTTGCTGTCTCCCAGGTCGCCGTGGGAAAAGACAAGTTCCTCTTCGGGCTTTTCCGTCTT
TAAAAAATCATACAGCTCGCGCGGATCTTTAAATGGAGTGTCTTCTTCCCAGTTTTCGCAATCCACATCG
GCCAGATCGTTATTCAGTAAGTAATCCAATTCGGCTAAGCGGCTGTCTAAGCTATTCGTATAGGGACAAT
CCGATATGTCGATGGAGTGAAAGAGCCTGATGCACTCCGCATACAGCTCGATAATCTTTTCAGGGCTTTG
TTCATCTTCATACTCTTCCGAGCAAAGGACGCCATCGGCCTCACTCATGAGCAGATTGCTCCAGCCATCA
TGCCGTTCAAAGTGCAGGACCTTTGGAACAGGCAGCTTTCCTTCCAGCCATAGCATCATGTCCTTTTCCC
GTTCCACATCATAGGTGGTCCCTTTATACCGGCTGTCCGTCATTTTTAAATATAGGTTTTCATTTTCTCC
CACCAGCTTATATACCTTAGCAGGAGACATTCCTTCCGTATCTTTTACGCAGCGGTATTTTTCGATCAGT
TTTTTCAATTCCGGTGATATTCTCATTTTAGCCATTTATTATTTCCTTCCTCTTTTCTACAGTATTTAAA
GATACCCCAAGAAGCTAATTATAACAAGACGAACTCCAATTCACTGTTCCTTGCATTCTAAAACCTTAAA
TACCAGAAAACAGCTTTTTCAAAGTTGTTTTCAAAGTTGGCGTATAACATAGTATCGACGGAGCCGATTT
TGAAACCGCGGTGATCACAGGCAGCAACGCTCTGTCATCGTTACAATCAACATGCTACCCTCCGCGAGAT
CATCCGTGTTTCAAACCCGGCAGCTTAGTTGCCGTTCTTCCGAATAGCATCGGTAACATGAGCAAAGTCT
GCCGCCTTACAACGGCTCTCCCGCTGACGCCGTCCCGGACTGATGGGCTGCCTGTATCGAGTGGTGATTT
TGTGCCGAGCTGCCGGTCGGGGAGCTGTTGGCTGGCTGGTGGCAGGATATATTGTGGTGTAAACAAATTG
ACGCTTAGACAACTTAATAACACATTGCGGACGTTTTTAATGTACTGAATTAACGCCGAATTAATTCGGG
GGATCTGGATTTTAGTACTGGATTTTGGTTTTAGGAATTAGAAATTTTATTGATAGAAGTATTTTACAAA
TACAAATACATACTAAGGGTTTCTTATATGCTCAACACATGAGCGAAACCCTATAGGAACCCTAATTCCC
TTATCTGGGAACTACTCACACATTATTATGGAGAAAATAGAGCTTGTCGATCGTTAATTAATCAGAAGAA
CTCGTCAAGAAGGCGATAGAAGGCGATGCGCTGCGAATCGGGAGCGGCGATACCGTAAAGCACGAGGAAG
CGGTCAGCCCATTCGCCGCCAAGCTCTTCAGCAATATCACGGGTAGCCAACGCTATGTCCTGATAGCGGT
CCGCCACACCCAGCCGGCCACAGTCGATGAATCCAGAAAAGCGGCCATTTTCCACCATGATATTCGGCAA
GCAGGCATCGCCATGTGTCACGACGAGATCCTCGCCGTCGGGCATGCGCGCCTTGAGCCTGGCGAACAGT
TCGGCTGGCGCGAGCCCCTGATGCTCTTCGTCCAGATCATCCTGATCGACAAGACCGGCTTCCATCCGAG
TACGTGCTCGCTCGATGCGATGTTTCGCTTGGTGGTCGAATGGGCAGGTAGCCGGATCAAGCGTATGCAG
CCGCCGCATTGCATCAGCCATGATGGATACTTTCTCGGCAGGAGCAAGGTGAGATGACAGGAGATCCTGC
CCCGGCACTTCGCCCAATAGCAGCCAGTCCCTTCCCGCTTCAGTGACAACGTCGAGCACAGCTGCGCAAG
GAACGCCCGTCGTGGCCAGCCACGATAGCCGCGCTGCCTCGTCCTGGAGTTCATTCAGGGCACCGGACAG
GTCGGTCTTGACAAAAAGAACCGGGCGCCCCTGCGCTGACAGCCGAAACACGGCGGCATCAGAGCAGCCG
ATTGTCTGTTGTGCCCAGTCATAGCCGAATAGCCTCTCCACCCAAGCGGCCGGAGAACCTGCGTGCAATC
CATCTTGTTCAATCCCCATCCTAGGAGAGATAGATTTGTAGAGAGAGACTGGTGATTTCAGCGTGTCCTC
TCCAAATGAAATGAACTTCCTTATATAGAGGAAGGGTCTTGCGAAGGATAGTGGGATTGTGCGTCATCCC
TTACGTCAGTGGAGATATCACATCAATCCACTTGCTTTGAAGACGTGGTTGGAACGTCTTCTTTTTCCAC
GATGCTCCTCGTGGGTGGGGGTCCATCTTTGGGACCACTGTCGGCAGAGGCATCTTGAACGATAGCCTTT
CCTTTATCGCAATGATGGCATTTGTAGGTGCCACCTTCCTTTTCTACTGTCCTTTTGATGAAGTGACAGA
TAGCTGGGCAATGGAATCCGAGGAGGTTTCCCGATATTACCCTTTGTTGAAAAGTCTCAATAGCCCTTTG
GTCTTCTGAGACTGTATCTTTGATATTCTTGGAGTAGACGAGAGTGTCGTGCTCCACCATGTTCACATCA
ATCCACTTGCTTTGAAGACGTGGTTGGAACGTCTTCTTTTTCCACGATGCTCCTCGTGGGTGGGGGTCCA
TCTTTGGGACCACTGTCGGCAGAGGCATCTTGAACGATAGCCTTTCCTTTATCGCAATGATGGCATTTGT
AGGTGCCACCTTCCTTTTCTACTGTCCTTTTGATGAAGTGACAGATAGCTGGGCAATGGAATCCGAGGAG
GTTTCCCGATATTACCCTTTGTTGAAAAGTCTCAATAGCCCTTTGGTCTTCTGAGACTGTATCTTTGATA
TTCTTGGAGTAGACGAGAGTGTCGTGCTCCACCATGGGCGCGCCAGATTTGCCTTTTCAATTTCAGAAAG
AATGCTAACCCACAGATGGTTAGAGAGGCTTACGCAGCAGGTATCATCAAGACGATCTACCCGAGCAATA
ATCTCCAGGAAATCAAATACCTTCCCAAGAAGGTTAAAGATGCAGTCAAAAGATTCAGGACTAACTGCAT
CAAGAACACAGAGAAAGATATATTTCTCAAGATCAGAAGTACTATTCCAGTATGGACGATTCAAGGCTTG
CTTCACAAACCAAGGCAAGTAATAGAGATTGGAGTCTCTAAAAAGGTAGTTCCCACTGAATCAAAGGCCA
TGGAGTCAAAGATTCAAATAGAGGACCTAACAGAACTCGCCGTAAAGACTGGCGAACAGTTCATACAGAG
TCTCTTACGACTCAATGACAAGAAGAAAATCTTCGTCAACATGGTGGAGCACGACACACTTGTCTACTCC
AAAAATATCAAAGATACAGTCTCAGAAGACCAAAGGGCAATTGAGACTTTTCAACAAAGGGTAATATCCG
GAAACCTCCTCGGATTCCATTGCCCAGCTATCTGTCACTTTATTGTGAAGATAGTGGAAAAGGAAGGTGG
CTCCTACAAATGCCATCATTGCGATAAAGGAAAGGCCATCGTTGAAGATGCCTCTGCCGACAGTGGTCCC
AAAGATGGACCCCCACCCACGAGGAGCATCGTGGAAAAAGAAGACGTTCCAACCACGTCTTCAAAGCAAG
TGGATTGATGTGATATCTCCACTGACGTAAGGGATGACGCACAATCCCACTATCCTTCGCAAGACCCTTC
CTCTATATAAGGAAGTTCATTTCATTTGGAGAGAACACGGGGGACTCCTGCAGGGAATTCCAAGCAACGA
ACTGCGAGTGATTCAAGAAAAAAGAAAACCTGAGCTTTCGATCTCTTCGGAGTGGTTTCTTGTTCTTTGA
AAAAGAGGGGGAAGCATGGATTATAAGGATCACGATGGCGACTACAAGGACCACGATATTGACTACAAAG
ACGATGACGATAAAATGGCTCCTAAGAAAAAGCGCAAAGTCGGTATCCATGGCGTTCCCTCTAGAATGGT
GGATCTACGCACGCTCGGCTACAGTCAGCAGCAGCAAGAGAAGATCAAACCGAAGGTGCGTTCGACAGTG
GCGCAGCACCACGAGGCACTGGTGGGCCATGGGTTTACACACGCGCACATCGTTGCGCTCAGCCAACACC
CGGCAGCGTTAGGGACCGTCGCTGTCACGTATCAGCACATAATCACGGCGTTGCCAGAGGCGACACACGA
AGACATCGTTGGCGTCGGCAAACAGTGGTCCGGCGCACGCGCCCTGGAGGCCTTGCTCACGGATGCGGGG
GAGTTGAGAGGTCCGCCGTTACAGTTGGACACAGGCCAACTTGTGAAGATTGCAAAACGTGGCGGCGTGA
CCGCAATGGAGGCAGTGCATGCCAGCAGGAATGCGTTAACAGGTGCCCCCCTGGAGACGTTATATTCCCC
AGAACATCAGGTTAATGGCGTTTTTGATGTCATTTTCGCGGTGGCTGAGATCAGCCACTTCTTCCCCGAT
AACGGAAACCGGCACACTGGCCATATCGGTGGTCATCATGCGCCAGCTTTCATCCCCGATATGCACCACC
GGGTAAAGTTCACGGGAGACTTTATCTGACAGCAGACGTGCACTGGCCAGGGGGATCACCATCCGTCGCC
CGGGCGTGTCAATAATATCACTCTGTACATCCACAAACAGACGATAACGGCTCTCTCTTTTATAGGTGTA
AACCTTAAACTGCATTTCACCAGCCCCTGTTCTCGTCAGCAAAAGAGCCGTTCATTTCAATAAACCGGGC
GACCTCAGCCATCCCTTCCTGATTTTCCGCTTTCCAGCGTTCGGCACGCAGACGACGGGCTTCATTCTGC
ATGGTTGTGCTTACCAGACCGGAGATATTGACATCATATATGCCTTGAGCAACTGATAGCTGTCGCTGTC
AACTGTCACTGTAATACGCTGCTTCATAGCATACCTCCTTTTGACATACTTCGGGTATACATATCAGTAT
ATATTCTTATACCGCAAAAATCAGCGCGCAAATACGCATACTGTTATCTGGCTTCGTCTCCAACGACCAC
CTCGTCGCCTTGGCCTGCCTCGGCGGACGTCCTGCCATGGATGCAGTGAAAAAGGGATTGCCGCACGCGC
CGGAATTGATCAGAAGAGTCAATCGCCGTATTGGCGAACGCACGTCCCATCGCGTTGCCGGATCCCAGCT
GGTGAAGTCCGAGCTGGAAGAAAAAAAGAGCGAGCTGCGCCACAAGCTCAAGTACGTGCCCCACGAGTAC
ATCGAGCTGATCGAGATCGCCCGCAACAGCACCCAAGACCGCATCCTGGAGATGAAAGTGATGGAGTTCT
TCATGAAGGTGTACGGCTACCGCGGCAAGCACCTGGGCGGCTCCCGCAAGCCCGATGGCGCCATCTACAC
CGTGGGCTCCCCCATCGACTATGGCGTCATTGTCGACACCAAGGCCTACTCCGGCGGCTACAACTTACCC
ATCGGTCAGGCCGACGAGATGCAACGCTACGTGAAGGAGAACCAGACCCGCAATAAGCACATTAATCCCA
ACGAGTGGTGGAAGGTGTACCCCTCCTCCGTGACCGAGTTCAAATTCCTGTTCGTGTCCGGCCACTTCAA
GGGCAATTATAAGGCCCAACTGACCCGCCTGAACCGCAAGACCAACTGCAACGGCGCCGTGCTGTCCGTG
GAGGAACTGCTGATCGGCGGCGAGATGATCAAGGCTGGTACCCTGACCCTGGAAGAGGTGCGCCGCAAGT
TCAACAATGGTGAAATCAATTTCAGGTCCGGAAGCGGCGCCACGAACTTCTCTCTGTTAAAGCAAGCAGG
TGACGTGGAAGAAAACCCAGGGCCCATGGACTACAAAGACCATGACGGTGATTATAAAGATCATGACATC
GATTACAAGGATGACGATGACAAGATGGCCCCCAAGAAGAAGAGGAAGGTGGGCATTCACGGGGTGCCGG
CTAGCATGGTGGATCTACGCACGCTCGGCTACAGTCAGCAGCAGCAAGAGAAGATCAAACCGAAGGTGCG
TTCGACAGTGGCGCAGCACCACGAGGCACTGGTGGGCCATGGGTTTACACACGCGCACATCGTTGCGCTC
AGCCAACACCCGGCAGCGTTAGGGACCGTCGCTGTCACGTATCAGCACATAATCACGGCGTTGCCAGAGG
CGACACACGAAGACATCGTTGGCGTCGGCAAACAGTGGTCCGGCGCACGCGCCCTGGAGGCCTTGCTCAC
GGATGCGGGGGAGTTGAGAGGTCCGCCGTTACAGTTGGACACAGGCCAACTTGTGAAGATTGCAAAACGT
GGCGGCGTGACCGCAATGGAGGCAGTGCATGCATCGCGCAATGCACTGACGGGTGCCCCCCTGGAGACCG
GCGCCGCTACAGGGCGCGTCCCATTCGCCATTCAGGCTGCGCAACTGTTGGGAAGGGCGATCGGTGCGGG
CCTCTTCGCTATTACGCCAGCTGGCGAAAGGGGGATGTGCTGCAAGGCGATTAAGTTGGGTAACGCCAGG
GTTTTCCCAGTCACGACGTTGTAAAACGACGGCCAGTGAGCGCGCGTAATACGACTCACTATAGGGCGAA
TTGGGTACCGGGCCGCCCCTTGAGGTCCTCCAGCTTTTGTTCCCTTTAGTGAGGGTTAATTGCGCGCTTG
GCGTAATCATGGTCATAGCTGTTTCCTGTGTGAAATTGTTATCCGCTCACAATTCCACACAACATACGAG
CCGGAAGCATAAAGTGTAAAGCCTGGGGTGCCTAATGAGTGAGCTAACTCACATTAATTGCGTTGCGCTC
ACTGCCCGCTTTCCACCGGTGGTCTCCAACGATCATCTGGTGGCACTCGCGTGCCTCGGCGGACGTCCTG
CCATGGATGCAGTGAAAAAGGGATTGCCGCACGCGCCGGAATTGATCAGAAGAGTCAATCGCCGTATTGG
CGAACGCACGTCCCATCGCGTTGCCAGATCTCAACTAGTCAAAAGTGAACTGGAGGAGAAGAAATCTGAA
CTTCGTCATAAATTGAAATATGTGCCTCATGAATATATTGAATTAATTGAAATTGCCAGAAATTCCACTC
AGGATAGAATTCTTGAAATGAAGGTAATGGAATTTTTTATGAAAGTTTATGGATATAGAGGTAAACATTT
GGGTGGATCAAGGAAACCGGACGGAGCAATTTATACTGTCGGATCTCCTATTGATTACGGTGTGATCGTG
GATACTAAAGCTTATAGCGGAGGTTATAATCTGCCAATTGGCCAAGCAGATGAAATGGAGCGATATGTCG
AAGAAAATCAAACACGAGACAAACATCTCAACCCTAATGAATGGTGGAAAGTCTATCCATCTTCTGTAAC
GGAATTTAAGTTTTTATTTGTGAGTGGTCACTTTAAAGGAAACTACAAAGCTCAGCTTACACGATTAAAT
CATATCACTAATTGTAATGGAGCTGTTCTTAGTGTAGAAGAGCTTTTAATTGGTGGAGAAATGATTAAAG
CCGGCACATTAACCTTAGAGGAAGTGAGGCGGAAATTTAATAACGGCGAGATAAACTTTTAATAGCTCGA
GATATGAAGATGAAGATGAAATATTTGGTGTGTCAAATAAAAAGCTTGTGTGCTTAAGTTTGTGTTTTTT
TCTTGGCTTGTTGTGTTATGAATTTGTGGCTTTTTCTAATATTAAATGAATGTAAGATCACATTATAATG
AATAAACAAATGTTTCTATAATCCATTGTGAATGTTTTGTTGGATCTCTTCTGCAGCATATAACTACTGT
ATGTGCTATGGTATGGACTATGGAATATGATTAAAGATAAGGAGCTCAAACTATCAGTGTTTGACAGGAT
ATATTGGCGGGTAAACCTAAGAGAAAAGAGCGTTTATTAGAATAATCGGATATTTAAAAGGGCGTGAAAA
GGTTTATCCGTTCGTCCATTTGTATGTGCATGCCAACCACAGGGTTCCCCTCGGGATCAAAGTACTTTGA
TCCAACCCCTCCGCTGCTATAGTGCAGTCGGCTTCTGACGTTCAGTGCAGCCGTCTTCTGAAAACGACAT
GTCGCACAAGTCCTAAGTTACGCGACAGGCTGCCGCCCTGCCCTTTTCCTGGCGTTTTCTTGTCGCGTGT
TTTAGTCGCATAAAGTAGAATACTTGCGACTAGAACCGGAGACATTACGCCATGAACAAGAGCGCCGCCG
CTGGCCTGCTGGGCTATGCCCGCGTCAGCACCGACGACCAGGACTTGACCAACCAACGGGCCGAACTGCA
CGCGGCCGGCTGCACCAAGCTGTTTTCCGAGAAGATCACCGGCACCAGGCGCGACCGCCCGGAGCTGGCC
AGGATGCTTGACCACCTACGCCCTGGCGACGTTGTGACAGTGACCAGGCTAGACCGCCTGGCCCGCAGCA
CCCGCGACCTACTGGACATTGCCGAGCGCATCCAGGAGGCCGGCGCGGGCCTGCGTAGCCTGGCAGAGCC
GTGGGCCGACACCACCACGCCGGCCGGCCGCATGGTGTTGACCGTGTTCGCCGGCATTGCCGAGTTCGAG
CGTTCCCTAATCATCGACCGCACCCGGAGCGGGCGCGAGGCCGCCAAGGCCCGAGGCGTGAAGTTTGGCC
CCCGCCCTACCCTCACCCCGGCACAGATCGCGCACGCCCGCGAGCTGATCGACCAGGAAGGCCGCACCGT
GAAAGAGGCGGCTGCACTGCTTGGCGTGCATCGCTCGACCCTGTACCGCGCACTTGAGCGCAGCGAGGAA
GTGACGCCCACCGAGGCCAGGCGGCGCGGTGCCTTCCGTGAGGACGCATTGACCGAGGCCGACGCCCTGG
CGGCCGCCGAGAATGAACGCCAAGAGGAACAAGCATGAAACCGCACCAGGACGGCCAGGACGAACCGTTT
TTCATTACCGAAGAGATCGAGGCGGAGATGATCGCGGCCGGGTACGTGTTCGAGCCGCCCGCGCACGGCT
CAACCGTGCGGCTGCATGAAATCCTGGCCGGTTTGTCTGATGCCAAGCTGGCGGCCTGGCCGGCCAGCTT
GGCCGCTGAAGAAACCGAGCGCCGCCGTCTAAAAAGGTGATGTGTATTTGAGTAAAACAGCTTGCGTCAT
GCGGTCGCTGCGTATATGATGCGATGAGTAAATAAACAAATACGCAAGGGGAACGCATGAAGGTTATCGC
TGTACTTAACCAGAAAGGCGGGTCAGGCAAGACGACCATCGCAACCCATCTAGCCCGCGCCCTGCAACTC
GCCGGGGCCGATGTTCTGTTAGTCGATTCCGATCCCCAGGGCAGTGCCCGCGATTGGGCGGCCGTGCGGG
AAGATCAACCGCTAACCGTTGTCGGCATCGACCGCCCGACGATTGACCGCGACGTGAAGGCCATCGGCCG
GCGCGACTTCGTAGTGATCGACGGAGCGCCCCAGGCGGCGGACTTGGCTGTGTCCGCGATCAAGGCAGCC
GACTTCGTGCTGATTCCGGTGCAGCCAAGCCCTTACGACATATGGGCCACCGCCGACCTGGTGGAGCTGG
TTAAGCAGCGCATTGAGGTCACGGATGGAAGGCTACAAGCGGCCTTTGTCGTGTCGCGGGCGATCAAAGG
CACGCGCATCGGCGGTGAGGTTGCCGAGGCGCTGGCCGGGTACGAGCTGCCCATTCTTGAGTCCCGTATC
ACGCAGCGCGTGAGCTACCCAGGCACTGCCGCCGCCGGCACAACCGTTCTTGAATCAGAACCCGAGGGCG
ACGCTGCCCGCGAGGTCCAGGCGCTGGCCGCTGAAATTAAATCAAAACTCATTTGAGTTAATGAGGTAAA
GAGAAAATGAGCAAAAGCACAAACACGCTAAGTGCCGGCCGTCCGAGCGCACGCAGCAGCAAGGCTGCAA
CGTTGGCCAGCCTGGCAGACACGCCAGCCATGAAGCGGGTCAACTTTCAGTTGCCGGCGGAGGATCACAC
CAAGCTGAAGATGTACGCGGTACGCCAAGGCAAGACCATTACCGAGCTGCTATCTGAATACATCGCGCAG
CTACCAGAGTAAATGAGCAAATGAATAAATGAGTAGATGAATTTTAGCGGCTAAAGGAGGCGGCATGGAA
AATCAAGAACAACCAGGCACCGACGCCGTGGAATGCCCCATGTGTGGAGGAACGGGCGGTTGGCCAGGCG
TAAGCGGCTGGGTTGCCTGCCGGCCCTGCAATGGCACTGGAACCCCCAAGCCCGAGGAATCGGCGTGAGC
GGTCGCAAACCATCCGGCCCGGTACAAATCGGCGCGGCGCTGGGTGATGACCTGGTGGAGAAGTTGAAGG
CCGCGCAGGCCGCCCAGCGGCAACGCATCGAGGCAGAAGCACGCCCCGGTGAATCGTGGCAAGCGGCCGC
TGATCGAATCCGCAAAGAATCCCGGCAACCGCCGGCAGCCGGTGCGCCGTCGATTAGGAAGCCGCCCAAG
GGCGACGAGCAACCAGATTTTTTCGTTCCGATGCTCTATGACGTGGGCACCCGCGATAGTCGCAGCATCA
TGGACGTGGCCGTTTTCCGTCTGTCGAAGCGTGACCGACGAGCTGGCGAGGTGATCCGCTACGAGCTTCC
AGACGGGCACGTAGAGGTTTCCGCAGGGCCGGCCGGCATGGCCAGTGTGTGGGATTACGACCTGGTACTG
ATGGCGGTTTCCCATCTAACCGAATCCATGAACCGATACCGGGAAGGGAAGGGAGACAAGCCCGGCCGCG
TGTTCCGTCCACACGTTGCGGACGTACTCAAGTTCTGCCGGCGAGCCGATGGCGGAAAGCAGAAAGACGA
CCTGGTAGAAACCTGCATTCGGTTAAACACCACGCACGTTGCCATGCAGCGTACGAAGAAGGCCAAGAAC
GGCCGCCTGGTGACGGTATCCGAGGGTGAAGCCTTGATTAGCCGCTACAAGATCGTAAAGAGCGAAACCG
GGCGGCCGGAGTACATCGAGATCGAGCTAGCTGATTGGATGTACCGCGAGATCACAGAAGGCAAGAACCC
GGACGTGCTGACGGTTCACCCCGATTACTTTTTGATCGATCCCGGCATCGGCCGTTTTCTCTACCGCCTG
GCACGCCGCGCCGCAGGCAAGGCAGAAGCCAGATGGTTGTTCAAGACGATCTACGAACGCAGTGGCAGCG
CCGGAGAGTTCAAGAAGTTCTGTTTCACCGTGCGCAAGCTGATCGGGTCAAATGACCTGCCGGAGTACGA
TTTGAAGGAGGAGGCGGGGCAGGCTGGCCCGATCCTAGTCATGCGCTACCGCAACCTGATCGAGGGCGAA
GCATCCGCCGGTTCCTAATGTACGGAGCAGATGCTAGGGCAAATTGCCCTAGCAGGGGAAAAAGGTCGAA
AAGGCCTCTTTCCTGTGGATAGCACGTACATTGGGAACCCAAAGCCGTACATTGGGAACCGGAACCCGTA
CATTGGGAACCCAAAGCCGTACATTGGGAACCGGTCACACATGTAAGTGACTGATATAAAAGAGAAAAAA
GGCGATTTTTCCGCCTAAAACTCTTTAAAACTTATTAAAACTCTTAAAACCCGCCTGGCCTGTGCATAAC
TGTCTGGCCAGCGCACAGCCGAAGAGCTGCAAAAAGCGCCTACCCTTCGGTCGCTGCGCTCCCTACGCCC
CGCCGCTTCGCGTCGGCCTATCGCGGCCGCTGGCCGCTCAAAAATGGCTGGCCTACGGCCAGGCAATCTA
CCAGGGCGCGGACAAGCCGCGCCGTCGCCACTCGACCGCCGGCGCCCACATCAAGGCACCCTGCCTCGCG
CGTTTCGGTGATGACGGTGAAAACCTCTGACACATGCAGCTCCCGGAAACGGTCACAGCTTGTCTGTAAG
CGGATGCCGGGAGCAGACAAGCCCGTCAGGGCGCGTCAGCGGGTGTTGGCGGGTGTCGGGGCGCAGCCAT
GACCCAGTCACGTAGCGATAGCGGAGTGTATACTGGCTTAACTATGCGGCATCAGAGCAGATTGTACTGA
GAGTGCACCATATGCGGTGTGAAATACCGCACAGATGCGTAAGGAGAAAATACCGCATCAGGCGCTCTTC
CGCTTCCTCGCTCACTGACTCGCTGCGCTCGGTCGTTCGGCTGCGGCGAGCGGTATCAGCTCACTCAAAG
GCGGTAATACGGTTATCCACAGAATCAGGGGATAACGCAGGAAAGAACATGTGAGCAAAAGGCCAGCAAA
AGGCCAGGAACCGTAAAAAGGCCGCGTTGCTGGCGTTTTTCCATAGGCTCCGCCCCCCTGACGAGCATCA
CAAAAATCGACGCTCAAGTCAGAGGTGGCGAAACCCGACAGGACTATAAAGATACCAGGCGTTTCCCCCT
GGAAGCTCCCTCGTGCGCTCTCCTGTTCCGACCCTGCCGCTTACCGGATACCTGTCCGCCTTTCTCCCTT
CGGGAAGCGTGGCGCTTTCTCATAGCTCACGCTGTAGGTATCTCAGTTCGGTGTAGGTCGTTCGCTCCAA
GCTGGGCTGTGTGCACGAACCCCCCGTTCAGCCCGACCGCTGCGCCTTATCCGGTAACTATCGTCTTGAG
TCCAACCCGGTAAGACACGACTTATCGCCACTGGCAGCAGCCACTGGTAACAGGATTAGCAGAGCGAGGT
AT
Features (pLannotate 1.2.2; 35 found; start..end, strand, type, name):
    291..1085    -  CDS            KanR: aminoglycoside phosphotransferase; aphA-3; confers resistance to kanamycin
   1510..1534    +  misc_feature   LB T-DNA repeat: left border repeat from nopaline C58 T-DNA
   1612..1786    -  polyA_signal   CaMV poly(A) signal: cauliflower mosaic virus polyadenylation signal
   1812..2604    -  CDS            NeoR/KanR (fragment): aminoglycoside phosphotransferase from Tn5; aph(3')-II (or nptII); confers resistance to neomycin, kanamycin, and G418 (Geneticin®)
   2648..3324    -  promoter       CaMV 35S promoter (enhanced): cauliflower mosaic virus 35S promoter with a duplicated enhancer region
   3892..4233    +  promoter       CaMV 35S promoter: strong constitutive promoter from cauliflower mosaic virus
   4255..4352    +  5'UTR          OsADH 5'-UTR: translational enhancer from the 5'-UTR of the Oryza sativa alcohol dehydrogenase gene (Sugio et al., 2008)
   4401..4424    +  CDS            3xFLAG (fragment): three tandem FLAG® epitope tags
   4422..4883    +  CDS            avrXa10 (fragment): AVX10_XANOO - Experimental evidence at protein level: Swiss-Prot protein existence level 1. Avirulence protein. Induces the hypersensitive response (HR)in rice plants carrying the resistance gene Xa10. Activity depends on the presence of the core repeat domains; replacement with repeat domains from other proteins (AvrBs3 of X.euvesicatoria (AC P14727) or AvrXa7 of this organism) does not elicit the HR. Probably acts as a transcription factor in its host plant (rice) to induce plant resistance or disease. From Xanthomonas oryzae pv. oryzae.
   4893..5195    -  CDS            ccdB: CCDB_ECOLI - Also known as G, letB, letD. Experimental evidence at protein level: Swiss-Prot protein existence level 1. Toxic component of a type II toxin-antitoxin (TA) system, functioning in plasmid maintainence. Responsible for the post- segregational killing (PSK) of plasmid-free cells, also referred to as a plasmid addiction system. Half-life of over 2 hours. Cell killing by CcdB is accompanied by filamentation, defects in chromosome and plasmid segregation, defects in cell division, formation of anucleate cells, decreased DNA synthesis and plasmid loss. Interferes with the activity of DN
   5200..5358    -  CDS            ccdA (fragment): CCDA_ECO57 - Also known as H, letA. Experimental evidence at protein level: Swiss-Prot protein existence level 1. Antitoxin component of a type II toxin-antitoxin (TA) system which inhibits the post-segregational killing (PSK) of plasmid-free cells, also referred to as a plasmid addiction system. Binds to and blocks the activity of CcdB; will also remove bound CcdB protein from the CcdB-GyrA complex by forming a CcdA-CcdB complex, a process termed rejuvenation. Functions as a transcriptional corepressor for the ccdAB operon, repression also requires CcdB (By similarity). From Escherichia coli
   5449..5514    -  intron         PDK intron (fragment): pdk; modified pyruvate orthophosphate dikinase intron from Flaveria trinervia 3.0
   5519..5677    +  CDS            avrBs3 (fragment): AVRB3_XANEU - Experimental evidence at protein level: Swiss-Prot protein existence level 1. Avirulence protein. Acts as a transcription factor in C.annuum plants. In susceptible plants lacking the Bs3 resistance gene induces expression of a number of genes, including genes homologous to a family of auxin-induced genes, alpha-expansin genes, pectate lyase, anthocyanidin glucoside rhamnosyl transferase and at least one transcription factor, UPA20. Their expression leads to plant hypertrophy in mesophyll cells, probably mainly mediated by UPA20 (PubMed:17962565). In resistant plants induces the h
   5666..6253    +  CDS            fokIR (fragment): T2F1_PLAOK - Also known as rfoKI. Experimental evidence at protein level: Swiss-Prot protein existence level 1. Recognizes the double-stranded sequence 5'-GGATG-3'/3'-CATCC- 5' and cleaves respectively 14 bases after G-1 and 13 bases before C-1. From Planomicrobium okeanokoites (Planococcus okeanokoites) (Flavobacterium okeanokoites).
   6269..6318    +  CDS            P2A (fragment): 2A peptide from porcine teschovirus-1 polyprotein Eukaryotic ribosomes fail to insert a peptide bond between the Gly and Pro residues, yielding separate polypeptides.
   6329..6394    +  CDS            3xFLAG: three tandem FLAG® epitope tags, followed by an enterokinase cleavage site
   6392..6853    +  CDS            avrXa10 (fragment): AVX10_XANOO - Experimental evidence at protein level: Swiss-Prot protein existence level 1. Avirulence protein. Induces the hypersensitive response (HR)in rice plants carrying the resistance gene Xa10. Activity depends on the presence of the core repeat domains; replacement with repeat domains from other proteins (AvrBs3 of X.euvesicatoria (AC P14727) or AvrXa7 of this organism) does not elicit the HR. Probably acts as a transcription factor in its host plant (rice) to induce plant resistance or disease. From Xanthomonas oryzae pv. oryzae.
   6861..6879    -  rep_origin     f1 ori (fragment): f1 bacteriophage origin of replication; arrow indicates direction of (+) strand synthesis
   6884..7039    -  CDS            lacZα (fragment): LacZα fragment of β-galactosidase; lacZ fragment
   7047..7065    +  promoter       T7 promoter: promoter for bacteriophage T7 RNA polymerase
   7113..7131    -  promoter       T3 promoter: promoter for bacteriophage T3 RNA polymerase
   7174..7196    -  protein_bind   lac operator (fragment): The lac repressor binds to the lac operator to inhibit transcription in E. coli. This inhibition can be relieved by adding lactose or isopropyl-β-D-thiogalactopyranoside (IPTG). lac repressor encoded by lacI
   7200..7230    -  promoter       lac promoter: promoter for the E. coli lac operon
   7245..7266    -  protein_bind   CAP binding site: CAP binding activates transcription in the presence of cAMP. E. coli catabolite activator protein
   7305..7463    +  CDS            avrBs3 (fragment): AVRB3_XANEU - Experimental evidence at protein level: Swiss-Prot protein existence level 1. Avirulence protein. Acts as a transcription factor in C.annuum plants. In susceptible plants lacking the Bs3 resistance gene induces expression of a number of genes, including genes homologous to a family of auxin-induced genes, alpha-expansin genes, pectate lyase, anthocyanidin glucoside rhamnosyl transferase and at least one transcription factor, UPA20. Their expression leads to plant hypertrophy in mesophyll cells, probably mainly mediated by UPA20 (PubMed:17962565). In resistant plants induces the h
   7452..8039    +  CDS            FokI cleavage domain: nonspecific DNA cleavage domain of the FokI endonuclease (Li et al., 1992) must dimerize to be catalytically active
   8053..8301    +  terminator     HSP terminator: efficient transcription terminator from the Arabidopsis thaliana heat shock protein 18.2 gene (Nagaya et al., 2010)
   8322..8346    +  misc_feature   RB T-DNA repeat: right border repeat from nopaline C58 T-DNA
   8686..9087    +  CDS            Y4CG_SINFN (fragment): Protein inferred from homology: Swiss-Prot protein existence level 3. From Sinorhizobium fredii (strain NBRC 101917 / NGR234).
   9647..10276   +  CDS            pVS1 StaA: stability protein from the Pseudomonas plasmid pVS1 (Heeb et al., 2000)
  10705..11778   +  CDS            pVS1 RepA: replication protein from the Pseudomonas plasmid pVS1 (Heeb et al., 2000)
  11844..12038   +  rep_origin     pVS1 oriV: origin of replication for the Pseudomonas plasmid pVS1 (Heeb et al., 2000)
  12241..12280   +  CDS            rop (fragment): Rop protein, which maintains plasmids at low copy number; rop
  12382..12522   +  misc_feature   bom: basis of mobility region from pBR322
  12708..204     -  rep_origin     ori (across the origin): high-copy-number ColE1/pMB1/pBR322/pUC origin of replication
