[The description below was written by a language model from this plasmid's Addgene catalogue record and pLannotate feature annotations shown in this document.]
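Description:
pDIRECT_22J is a pCAMBIA-based binary T-DNA vector from a plant genome engineering toolkit, designed for direct cloning of a TALEN pair for Agrobacterium-mediated delivery into plants. The backbone carries a ColE1/pMB1-type origin with the pBR322 bom region for replication in E. coli, and the pVS1 oriV with RepA and StaA for stable maintenance in Agrobacterium. Bacterial selection is through an aphA-3 kanamycin resistance gene. The depositor notes that BsaI and Esp3I sites were removed from the backbone, which is consistent with the use of these type IIS enzymes for Golden Gate-style insertion of TALE repeat arrays.

Between the nopaline-type left and right borders lie two units. Near the left border, an enhanced (duplicated-enhancer) CaMV 35S promoter drives nptII with a CaMV polyadenylation signal, giving kanamycin selection of transformed plant tissue. The engineering cassette is a single transcription unit driven by the CaMV 35S promoter with the rice ADH 5'-UTR translational enhancer and ended by the Arabidopsis HSP18.2 terminator. It encodes two FLAG-tagged TALEN scaffolds, each with TAL effector N- and C-terminal segments fused to a FokI cleavage domain, separated by a P2A peptide so that both nuclease monomers are made from one mRNA. FokI must dimerize to cut, hence the pair. In place of the repeat arrays, the first scaffold holds a ccdB counter-selection cassette and the second a lacZα cassette. The ccdB stuffer explains the need for a ccdB-tolerant strain. The two stuffers presumably allow correct replacement by user-designed repeat arrays to be selected and screened. As deposited, the plasmid is therefore an empty acceptor with no defined DNA target.
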