Addgene plasmid #91137: pDIRECT_22J
Purpose: Direct Cloning, Type: T-DNA, Engineering Reagent: 35S:TALEN, Plant Selection: 2x35S:npt II
Depositing lab: Daniel Voytas. Depositing organization: University of Minnesota. Publication: A multi-purpose toolkit to enable advanced genome engineering in plants. Cermak T, Curtin SJ, Gil-Humanes J, Cegan R, Kono TJY, Konecna E, Belanto JJ, Starker CG, Mathre JW, Greenstein RL, Voytas DF. Plant Cell. 2017 May 18. pii: tpc.00922.2016. doi: 10.1105/tpc.16.00922. PubMed 28522548.
Backbone
  Vector backbone: pCAMBIA
  Vector type: Plant Expression, TALEN
  Selectable markers: Kanamycin
Growth in bacteria
  Bacterial resistance: Kanamycin, 50 μg/mL
  Growth temperature: 37°C
  Growth strain: ccdB Survival
  Copy number: High Copy
Gene/Insert
  Gene/Insert name: Engineering Reagent: 35S:TALEN
  Species: Synthetic
  Cloning method: Gibson Cloning
  Sequencing primers: 5′ unknown
Terms and licenses: Academic/Nonprofit Terms; Industry Terms: Not Available to Industry
Depositor comments: BsaI and Esp3I sites removed from the backbone
How to cite: pDIRECT_22J was a gift from Daniel Voytas (Addgene plasmid # 91137 ; http://n2t.net/addgene:91137 ; RRID:Addgene_91137)
